Addgene plasmid #177089: pEPQDPKN0892
Purpose: MoClo Level P, position 1, plasmid containing multiple transcriptional units for transient expression of CrISY, NmMLPL, CrG8H, CrGOR, CrIO, and Cr7-DLGT driven by 4x opaatB
Depositing lab: Nicola Patron. Depositing organization: Earlham Institute. Publication: Reconstitution of monoterpene indole alkaloid biosynthesis in genome engineered Nicotiana benthamiana. Dudley QM, Jo S, Guerrero DAS, Chhetry M, Smedley MA, Harwood WA, Sherden NH, O'Connor SE, Caputi L, Patron NJ. Commun Biol. 2022 Sep 10;5(1):949. doi: 10.1038/s42003-022-03904-w. PubMed 36088516.
Backbone
  Vector backbone: pICSL4723-P1
  Vector type: Synthetic Biology
Growth in bacteria
  Bacterial resistance: Kanamycin, 50 μg/mL
  Growth temperature: 37°C
  Growth strain: DH5alpha
  Copy number: High Copy
Gene/Insert
  Gene/Insert name: CrISY, NmMLPL, CrG8H, CrGOR, CrIO, and Cr7-DLGT (alt name: LP 4X opattB middle iridiod cytosol v2)
  Species: Other
  Cloning method: Restriction Enzyme; 5′ cloning site Unknown (unknown if destroyed); 3′ cloning site Unknown (unknown if destroyed)
  Sequencing primers: 5′ GTGGTGTAAACAAATTGACGC; 3′ GGATAAACCTTTTCACGCCC
Terms and licenses: Academic/Nonprofit Terms; Industry Terms: Not Available to Industry
Depositor comments: LP 4X opattB middle iridiod cytosol v2: P1_4X opattB-TMV-CrISY-35Sterm + P2_4X opattB-TMV-NmMLP-masterm + P3_4X opattB-TMV-CrG8H-ocsterm + P4_4X opattB-TMV-Cr8HGO/GOR-g7term + P5_4X opattB-TMV-CrIO-35Sterm + P6_4X opattB-TMV-Cr7DLGT-nosterm
How to cite: pEPQDPKN0892 was a gift from Nicola Patron (Addgene plasmid # 177089 ; http://n2t.net/addgene:177089 ; RRID:Addgene_177089)
