[The description below was written by a language model from this plasmid's Addgene catalogue record and pLannotate feature annotations shown in this document.]
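Description:
pEPQDPKN0892 is a 16.6 kb MoClo (Golden Gate) Level P, position 1 binary plasmid built on the pICSL4723-P1 backbone for Agrobacterium-mediated transient expression in plants; the associated work concerns reconstitution of monoterpene indole alkaloid biosynthesis in Nicotiana benthamiana. Outside the T-DNA, the backbone carries a high-copy ColE1/pUC-type origin for propagation in E. coli, the pVS1 oriV with RepA and StaA for replication and stable maintenance in Agrobacterium, and a kanamycin resistance gene (aphA-3) expressed from the bla promoter.

Between the nopaline-type left and right T-DNA borders sit six transcriptional units in the same orientation, all sharing one regulatory design: four tandem copies of the minimal φC31 attB site upstream of a minimal CaMV 35S promoter, followed by the TMV Ω translational enhancer. The minimal promoter alone should give little expression, and the attB repeats appear to act as operator sites for a synthetic transcriptional activator. The record does not describe that activator, and none is annotated on this plasmid.

In order, the units encode Catharanthus roseus iridoid synthase (CrISY, CaMV 35S terminator), NmMLPL (mas terminator), geraniol 8-hydroxylase (CrG8H/CYP76B6, ocs terminator), 8-hydroxygeraniol oxidoreductase (CrGOR/8HGO, gene 7 terminator), iridoid oxidase (CrIO/CYP76A26, CaMV 35S terminator) and 7-deoxyloganetic acid glucosyltransferase (Cr7-DLGT/UGT709C2, nos terminator). The automated annotation did not identify the NmMLPL coding sequence, but an unannotated gap in the second unit matches its expected position. Varying the terminators reduces repetition between units. Together the enzymes cover the middle iridoid steps of the secologanin pathway, which the depositor labels a cytosolic version. As a position 1 module, the plasmid can be combined with other modules in higher-order assemblies.
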