Features (pLannotate 1.2.2; 61 found; start..end, strand, type, name):
    144..168     +  misc_feature   LB T-DNA repeat: left border repeat from nopaline C58 T-DNA
    275..308     +  protein_bind   attB: minimal attB site for the φC31 integrase (Groth et al., 2000) phage φC31 integrase
    334..367     +  protein_bind   attB: minimal attB site for the φC31 integrase (Groth et al., 2000) phage φC31 integrase
    397..430     +  protein_bind   attB: minimal attB site for the φC31 integrase (Groth et al., 2000) phage φC31 integrase
    456..489     +  protein_bind   attB: minimal attB site for the φC31 integrase (Groth et al., 2000) phage φC31 integrase
    506..552     +  promoter       minimal CaMV 35S promoter: minimal 35S promoter from cauliflower mosaic virus
    585..610     +  misc_feature   TMV Ω (fragment): translational enhancer from the tobacco mosaic virus 5'-leader sequence (Gallie et al., 1988)
    642..697     +  misc_feature   TMV Ω: translational enhancer from the tobacco mosaic virus 5'-leader sequence (Gallie et al., 1988)
    699..1862    +  CDS            IRIS_CATRO: Experimental evidence at protein level: Swiss-Prot protein existence level 1. Iridoid synthase that catalyzes the first step in generation of the iridoid ring scaffold using the linear monoterpene (6E)-8- oxogeranial as substrate. Iridoids comprise a large family of distinctive bicyclic monoterpenes that possess a wide range of pharmacological activities, including anticancer, anti-inflammatory, antifungal and antibacterial activities. From Catharanthus roseus (Madagascar periwinkle) (Vinca rosea).
   1900..2074    +  polyA_signal   CaMV poly(A) signal: cauliflower mosaic virus polyadenylation signal
   2106..2139    +  protein_bind   attB: minimal attB site for the φC31 integrase (Groth et al., 2000) phage φC31 integrase
   2165..2198    +  protein_bind   attB: minimal attB site for the φC31 integrase (Groth et al., 2000) phage φC31 integrase
   2228..2261    +  protein_bind   attB: minimal attB site for the φC31 integrase (Groth et al., 2000) phage φC31 integrase
   2287..2320    +  protein_bind   attB: minimal attB site for the φC31 integrase (Groth et al., 2000) phage φC31 integrase
   2337..2383    +  promoter       minimal CaMV 35S promoter: minimal 35S promoter from cauliflower mosaic virus
   2416..2441    +  misc_feature   TMV Ω (fragment): translational enhancer from the tobacco mosaic virus 5'-leader sequence (Gallie et al., 1988)
   2473..2528    +  misc_feature   TMV Ω: translational enhancer from the tobacco mosaic virus 5'-leader sequence (Gallie et al., 1988)
   3014..3266    +  terminator     MAS terminator: mannopine synthase terminator
   3299..3332    +  protein_bind   attB: minimal attB site for the φC31 integrase (Groth et al., 2000) phage φC31 integrase
   3358..3391    +  protein_bind   attB: minimal attB site for the φC31 integrase (Groth et al., 2000) phage φC31 integrase
   3421..3454    +  protein_bind   attB: minimal attB site for the φC31 integrase (Groth et al., 2000) phage φC31 integrase
   3480..3513    +  protein_bind   attB: minimal attB site for the φC31 integrase (Groth et al., 2000) phage φC31 integrase
   3530..3576    +  promoter       minimal CaMV 35S promoter: minimal 35S promoter from cauliflower mosaic virus
   3609..3634    +  misc_feature   TMV Ω (fragment): translational enhancer from the tobacco mosaic virus 5'-leader sequence (Gallie et al., 1988)
   3666..3721    +  misc_feature   TMV Ω: translational enhancer from the tobacco mosaic virus 5'-leader sequence (Gallie et al., 1988)
   3723..5201    +  CDS            CYP76B6: C76B6_CATRO - Also known as G10H. Experimental evidence at protein level: Swiss-Prot protein existence level 1. Hydroxylase involved in the biosynthesis of hydroxygeraniol, a precursor of the terpenoid indole alkaloids such as vinblastine and vincristine. Also able to hydroxylate in vitro nerol and to catalyze 3'-hydroxylation of the flavanone naringenin to form eriodictyol. No activity with apigenin, kaempferol, p-coumaric acid and ferulic acid as substrates. From Catharanthus roseus (Madagascar periwinkle) (Vinca rosea).
   5212..5919    +  terminator     OCS terminator: octopine synthase terminator
   5955..5988    +  protein_bind   attB: minimal attB site for the φC31 integrase (Groth et al., 2000) phage φC31 integrase
   6014..6047    +  protein_bind   attB: minimal attB site for the φC31 integrase (Groth et al., 2000) phage φC31 integrase
   6077..6110    +  protein_bind   attB: minimal attB site for the φC31 integrase (Groth et al., 2000) phage φC31 integrase
   6136..6169    +  protein_bind   attB: minimal attB site for the φC31 integrase (Groth et al., 2000) phage φC31 integrase
   6186..6232    +  promoter       minimal CaMV 35S promoter: minimal 35S promoter from cauliflower mosaic virus
   6265..6290    +  misc_feature   TMV Ω (fragment): translational enhancer from the tobacco mosaic virus 5'-leader sequence (Gallie et al., 1988)
   6322..6377    +  misc_feature   TMV Ω: translational enhancer from the tobacco mosaic virus 5'-leader sequence (Gallie et al., 1988)
   6379..7512    +  CDS            8HGO: 8HGO_CATRO - Also known as ADH10 From Catharanthus roseus (Madagascar periwinkle) (Vinca rosea).
   7535..7735    +  terminator     gene 7 terminator: transcription terminator for octopine-type Ti plasmid gene 7
   7768..7801    +  protein_bind   attB: minimal attB site for the φC31 integrase (Groth et al., 2000) phage φC31 integrase
   7827..7860    +  protein_bind   attB: minimal attB site for the φC31 integrase (Groth et al., 2000) phage φC31 integrase
   7890..7923    +  protein_bind   attB: minimal attB site for the φC31 integrase (Groth et al., 2000) phage φC31 integrase
   7949..7982    +  protein_bind   attB: minimal attB site for the φC31 integrase (Groth et al., 2000) phage φC31 integrase
   7999..8045    +  promoter       minimal CaMV 35S promoter: minimal 35S promoter from cauliflower mosaic virus
   8078..8103    +  misc_feature   TMV Ω (fragment): translational enhancer from the tobacco mosaic virus 5'-leader sequence (Gallie et al., 1988)
   8135..8190    +  misc_feature   TMV Ω: translational enhancer from the tobacco mosaic virus 5'-leader sequence (Gallie et al., 1988)
   8192..9736    +  CDS            IO: IO_CATRO - Also known as CYP76A26 From Catharanthus roseus (Madagascar periwinkle) (Vinca rosea).
   9774..9948    +  polyA_signal   CaMV poly(A) signal: cauliflower mosaic virus polyadenylation signal
   9980..10013   +  protein_bind   attB: minimal attB site for the φC31 integrase (Groth et al., 2000) phage φC31 integrase
  10039..10072   +  protein_bind   attB: minimal attB site for the φC31 integrase (Groth et al., 2000) phage φC31 integrase
  10102..10135   +  protein_bind   attB: minimal attB site for the φC31 integrase (Groth et al., 2000) phage φC31 integrase
  10161..10194   +  protein_bind   attB: minimal attB site for the φC31 integrase (Groth et al., 2000) phage φC31 integrase
  10211..10257   +  promoter       minimal CaMV 35S promoter: minimal 35S promoter from cauliflower mosaic virus
  10290..10315   +  misc_feature   TMV Ω (fragment): translational enhancer from the tobacco mosaic virus 5'-leader sequence (Gallie et al., 1988)
  10347..10402   +  misc_feature   TMV Ω: translational enhancer from the tobacco mosaic virus 5'-leader sequence (Gallie et al., 1988)
  10404..11849   +  CDS            UGT709C2: UGT8_CATRO - Also known as UGT8. Experimental evidence at protein level: Swiss-Prot protein existence level 1. Iridoid glucosyltransferase acting exclusively on 7- deoxyloganetic acid. No activity with 7-deoxyloganetin. Catalyzes the fourth to last step in secologanin biosynthesis. From Catharanthus roseus (Madagascar periwinkle) (Vinca rosea).
  11865..12117   +  terminator     NOS terminator: nopaline synthase terminator and poly(A) signal
  12191..12215   +  misc_feature   RB T-DNA repeat: right border repeat from nopaline C58 T-DNA
  12524..13153   +  CDS            pVS1 StaA: stability protein from the Pseudomonas plasmid pVS1 (Heeb et al., 2000)
  13582..14655   +  CDS            pVS1 RepA: replication protein from the Pseudomonas plasmid pVS1 (Heeb et al., 2000)
  14721..14915   +  rep_origin     pVS1 oriV: origin of replication for the Pseudomonas plasmid pVS1 (Heeb et al., 2000)
  14977..15081   +  promoter       AmpR promoter: bla
  15082..15876   +  CDS            KanR: aminoglycoside phosphotransferase; aphA-3; confers resistance to kanamycin
  16047..8       +  rep_origin     ori (across the origin): high-copy-number ColE1/pMB1/pBR322/pUC origin of replication
>Addgene plasmid #177089 | pEPQDPKN0892 | addgene full sequence | sequence record 349579 | Addgene NGS Result
TATGGAAAAACGCCAGCAACGCGGCCTTTTTACGGTTCCTGCTCGGATCTGTTGGACCGGACAGTAGTCA
TGGTTGATGGGCTGCCTGTATCGAGTGGTGATTTTGTGCCGAGCTGCCGGTCGGGGAGCTGTTGGCTGGC
TGGTGGCAGGATATATTGTGGTGTAAACAAATTGACGCTTAGACAACTTAATAACACATTGCGGACGTTT
TTAATGTACTGGGGTTGAACACTCTGTGGAAGACAATGCCGAATTCGGATCCGGAGCGGTGCGGGTGCCA
GGGCGTGCCCTTGGGCTCCCCGGGCGCGTACTCCACTCCCCGAGCCGGTGCGGGTGCCAGGGCGTGCCCT
TGGGCTCCCCGGGCGCGTACTCCACTCCCCCCATGGTGCGGTGCGGGTGCCAGGGCGTGCCCTTGGGCTC
CCCGGGCGCGTACTCCACTCCCCGAGCCGGTGCGGGTGCCAGGGCGTGCCCTTGGGCTCCCCGGGCGCGT
ACTCCACTCCCCTTCGCAAGACCCTTCCTCTATATAAGGAAGTTCATTTCATTTGGAGAGGACTCCGGTA
TTTTTACAACAATTACCACAACAAAACAAACAACAAACAACATTACAATTTACTATTCTAGTCGAATACT
GTATTTTTACAACAATTACCAACAACAACAAACAACAAACAACATTACAATTACTATTTACAATTACAAT
GAGTTGGTGGTGGAAGAGGTCCATTGGTGCTGGAAAGAACTTACCAAACCAGAACAAAGAAAATGGAGTT
TGTAAAAGCTACAAGAGTGTGGCACTAGTAGTAGGAGTCACCGGCATTGTTGGCAGTAGTTTAGCCGAAG
TTCTAAAGCTACCAGACACCCCTGGAGGTCCCTGGAAGGTATACGGCGTGGCAAGGCGCCCATGCCCTGT
ATGGCTAGCCAAAAAACCAGTTGAGTACATCCAATGTGATGTCTCAGATAATCAAGAAACAATTTCTAAA
TTATCTCCACTTAAGGACATAACTCATATATTCTATGTTTCTTGGATTGGATCAGAAGATTGCCAAACAA
ATGCTACAATGTTCAAAAACATCCTTAATTCAGTGATTCCTAATGCTTCAAATCTCCAACATGTGTGTCT
CCAAACAGGAATCAAACATTATTTTGGTATTTTTGAAGAAGGTTCTAAAGTTGTACCACATGATTCGCCT
TTTACCGAGGATTTACCTAGGCTAAATGTCCCAAATTTCTACCATGATCTTGAAGATATACTGTATGAAG
AAACTGGCAAGAACAATTTAACATGGTCTGTCCATAGACCAGCTCTGGTTTTCGGGTTTTCCCCATGTAG
TATGATGAACATTGTCAGTACATTATGCGTTTACGCCACAATTTGTAAACATGAAAATAAGGCCTTGGTT
TATCCAGGTAGTAAAAATTCATGGAATTGTTATGCTGATGCTGTTGATGCAGATTTAGTAGCCGAGCACG
AAATTTGGGCAGCAGTTGATCCTAAGGCTAAAAATCAAGTATTGAATTGTAACAATGGGGATGTTTTTAA
ATGGAAACATATTTGGAAGAAATTAGCAGAGGAATTTGGGATTGAAATGGTGGGATATGTTGAAGGTAAA
GAACAAGTTAGTTTGGCTGAGTTAATGAAGGATAAAGATCAAGTTTGGGATGAAATTGTTAAGAAGAACA
ATTTAGTACCTACTAAATTGAAAGAAATTGCTGCCTTTTGGTTTGCTGATATTGCTTTTTGTTCTGAGAA
TTTGATTAGTAGTATGAACAAAAGTAAGGAATTAGGGTTCTTGGGTTTTAGGAATTCGATGAAATCGTTT
GTTTCTTGTATTGATAAGATGAGGGATTATAGGTTTATTCCTTAGGCTTCTCTAGCTAGAGTCGATCGAC
AAGCTCGAGTTTCTCCATAATAATGTGTGAGTAGTTCCCAGATAAGGGAATTAGGGTTCCTATAGGGTTT
CGCTCATGTGTTGAGCATATAAGAAACCCTTAGTATGTATTTGTATTTGTAAAATACTTCTATCAATAAA
ATTTCTAATTCCTAAAACCAAAATCCAGTACTAAAATCCAGATCGCTGCAAGAATTCAAGCTTGGAGCGG
TGCGGGTGCCAGGGCGTGCCCTTGGGCTCCCCGGGCGCGTACTCCACTCCCCGAGCCGGTGCGGGTGCCA
GGGCGTGCCCTTGGGCTCCCCGGGCGCGTACTCCACTCCCCCCATGGTGCGGTGCGGGTGCCAGGGCGTG
CCCTTGGGCTCCCCGGGCGCGTACTCCACTCCCCGAGCCGGTGCGGGTGCCAGGGCGTGCCCTTGGGCTC
CCCGGGCGCGTACTCCACTCCCCTTCGCAAGACCCTTCCTCTATATAAGGAAGTTCATTTCATTTGGAGA
GGACTCCGGTATTTTTACAACAATTACCACAACAAAACAAACAACAAACAACATTACAATTTACTATTCT
AGTCGAATACTGTATTTTTACAACAATTACCAACAACAACAAACAACAAACAACATTACAATTACTATTT
ACAATTACAATGGCTTCGAAGCTTGAAATAGAAATTGAGTTGAAAAGTGATGTAGAAAAGATGTGGAAAC
ACTTCAAAGAATTCACCAAATTATTCCCCAAGGCTTGTCCTCATCTTTACGAGAAGATTGATGTGATCGA
GGGAGATGGGATATCAGTTGGAACAATCTTTGTCAGTACCCTGAAACCAACAGAGTTGAACCCCGTGGTT
ATGGTGACGAAGGAGAAGATTGATTTTTTAGATGATGAGAACAAAATGTTGAGGTATAGTTACATGGAAG
GGGAGATATTAAAGAATTACAAGAATTTGAGGGGCACAGTGCATATGAGCAGCAGCAAAAGTGGTGGAAC
TATATTCAAATATTCAGGAGAATTCGAAAAGGCAAATGAACAAGTCCCTGATCCTGTTTTCTTCAAAGAT
TTTATGGTCATAGTTTTCCAAGGTTTGGATGATTATATTCTCAAGGGCATGAACCATACATGTCAAAATT
AAGCTTGGACTCCCATGTTGGCAAAGGCAACCAAACAAACAATGAATGATCCGCTCCTGCATATGGGGCG
GTTTGAGTATTTCAACTGCCATTTGGGCTGAATTGTAGACATGCTCCTGTCAGAAATTCCGTGATCTTAC
TCAATATTCAGTAATCTCGGCCAATATCCTAAATGTGCGTGGCTTTATCTGTCTTTGTATTGTTTCATCA
ATTCATGTAACGTTTGCTTTTCTTATGAATTTTCAAATAAATTATCCGCTACTAGAATTCGAGCTCGGAG
CGGTGCGGGTGCCAGGGCGTGCCCTTGGGCTCCCCGGGCGCGTACTCCACTCCCCGAGCCGGTGCGGGTG
CCAGGGCGTGCCCTTGGGCTCCCCGGGCGCGTACTCCACTCCCCCCATGGTGCGGTGCGGGTGCCAGGGC
GTGCCCTTGGGCTCCCCGGGCGCGTACTCCACTCCCCGAGCCGGTGCGGGTGCCAGGGCGTGCCCTTGGG
CTCCCCGGGCGCGTACTCCACTCCCCTTCGCAAGACCCTTCCTCTATATAAGGAAGTTCATTTCATTTGG
AGAGGACTCCGGTATTTTTACAACAATTACCACAACAAAACAAACAACAAACAACATTACAATTTACTAT
TCTAGTCGAATACTGTATTTTTACAACAATTACCAACAACAACAAACAACAAACAACATTACAATTACTA
TTTACAATTACAATGGATTACCTTACCATAATATTAACTTTACTATTTGCCTTGACTCTCTATGAAGCCT
TCAGCTACCTATCCAGAAGAACCAAAAACCTTCCTCCAGGACCATCGCCATTGCCGTTCATCGGAAGCCT
CCATTTATTAGGCGACCAACCACACAAATCCTTAGCAAAACTTTCCAAAAAACACGGTCCAATTATGAGT
CTCAAATTAGGCCAGATCACTACAATCGTCATATCTTCATCAACAATGGCGAAAGAAGTTCTTCAAAAAC
AGGATTTAGCATTTTCAAGCAGATCAGTTCCAAACGCACTCCACGCTCACAATCAATTCAAATTCTCCGT
TGTATGGCTTCCGGTAGCCTCACGATGGAGAAGCCTTCGAAAAGTTTTGAATTCTAATATATTTTCCGGC
AATCGGCTCGACGCTAATCAACATTTGAGAACTAGAAAAGTACAGGAACTAATTGCGTATTGCCGGAAAA
ATAGCCAGAGCGGAGAAGCGGTTGACGTCGGCCGAGCTGCTTTTAGAACTTCGTTGAATTTGTTGTCGAA
TTTGATTTTTTCAAAGGATTTGACGGATCCTTATTCGGATTCTGCCAAGGAATTCAAGGATTTGGTTTGG
AATATAATGGTTGAGGCGGGGAAACCTAATTTGGTCGATTTTTTTCCCCTGCTTGAAAAAGTTGATCCTC
AAGGTATACGACATCGTATGACGATTCACTTTGGGGAAGTTCTTAAGCTTTTTGGTGGACTTGTTAATGA
AAGATTGGAGCAAAGAAGATCAAAAGGGGAAAAAAATGATGTGTTGGATGTACTTCTAACTACCAGCCAA
GAAAGCCCTGAGGAAATCGATAGAACTCACATTGAGCGAATGTGCTTGGACCTGTTTGTAGCAGGGACGG
ACACAACATCAAGCACATTAGAATGGGCAATGTCAGAAATGCTTAAAAACCCAGACAAAATGAAGAAAAC
CCAAGATGAACTTGCACAAGTAATCGGCAGAGGAAAAACAATAGAAGAATCCGATATTAACCGCTTACCT
TACTTAAGATGCGTTATGAAAGAAACCTTAAGGATACATCCACCAGTTCCCTTCTTAATTCCTCGCAAAG
TGGAACAAAGTGTTGAGGTTTGTGGATACAATGTCCCTAAAGGATCACAAGTTCTTGTGAATGCTTGGGC
AATTGGACGTGATGAAACTGTTTGGGATGATGCTTTGGCATTCAAACCCGAGAGATTTATGGAATCTGAA
TTGGATATCCGTGGAAGAGATTTCGAGCTGATTCCGTTCGGTGCTGGCCGAAGAATTTGCCCAGGGTTGC
CATTGGCACTAAGGACTGTGCCTTTGATGCTTGGTTCTTTGTTGAACTCTTTTAATTGGAAGCTTGAAGG
TGGGATGGCTCCAAAAGATTTGGATATGGAGGAGAAGTTTGGTATTACACTGCAGAAGGCTCATCCTTTG
CGTGCTGTACCAAGCACCCTTTAAGCTTGTCCTGCTTTAATGAGATATGCGAGAAGCCTATGATCGCATG
ATATTTGCTTTCAATTCTGTTGTGCACGTTGTAAAAAACCTGAGCATGTGTAGCTCAGATCCTTACCGCC
GGTTTCGGTTCATTCTAATGAATATATCACCCGTTACTATCGTATTTTTATGAATAATATTCTCCGTTCA
ATTTACTGATTGTACCCTACTACTTATATGTACAATATTAAAATGAAAACAATATATTGTGCTGAATAGG
TTTATAGCGACATCTATGATAGAGCGCCACAATAACAAACAATTGCGTTTTATTATTACAAATCCAATTT
TAAAAAAAGCGGCAGAACCGGTCAAACCTAAAAGACTGATTACATAAATCTTATTCAAATTTCAAAAGTG
CCCCAGGGGCTAGTATCTACGACACACCGAGCGGCGAACTAATAACGCTCACTGAAGGGAACTCCGGTTC
CCCGCCGGCGCGCATGGGTGAGATTCCTTGAAGTTGAGTATTGGCCGTCCGCTCTACCGAAAGTTACGGG
CACCATTCAACCCGGTCCAGCACGGCGGCCGGGTAACCGACTTGCTGCCCCGAGAATTATGCAGCATTTT
TTTGGTGTATGTGGGCCCCAAATGAAGTGCAGGTCAAACCTTGACAGTGACGACAAATCGTTGGGCGGGT
CCAGGGCGAATTTTGCGACAACATGTCGAGGCTCAGCAGGACCGCTTTACGAATTCCCATGGGGAGCGGT
GCGGGTGCCAGGGCGTGCCCTTGGGCTCCCCGGGCGCGTACTCCACTCCCCGAGCCGGTGCGGGTGCCAG
GGCGTGCCCTTGGGCTCCCCGGGCGCGTACTCCACTCCCCCCATGGTGCGGTGCGGGTGCCAGGGCGTGC
CCTTGGGCTCCCCGGGCGCGTACTCCACTCCCCGAGCCGGTGCGGGTGCCAGGGCGTGCCCTTGGGCTCC
CCGGGCGCGTACTCCACTCCCCTTCGCAAGACCCTTCCTCTATATAAGGAAGTTCATTTCATTTGGAGAG
GACTCCGGTATTTTTACAACAATTACCACAACAAAACAAACAACAAACAACATTACAATTTACTATTCTA
GTCGAATACTGTATTTTTACAACAATTACCAACAACAACAAACAACAAACAACATTACAATTACTATTTA
CAATTACAATGACCAAGACCAATTCCCCTGCTCCTTCTGTCATCACTTGCAAAGCTGCTGTGGTATGGAA
ATCAGGGGAGCCACCAAAGGTGGAAGAGATACAAGTTGATCCACCAAAGGCCTCAGAAGTTAGGATTAAG
ATGCTTTGTGCCAGTTTGTGCCACACTGATTTCCTTGCCTGCAATGGCCTTCCTGTTCCATTGTTCCCTC
GCATTCCTGGACACGAAGGAGTCGGAATGATCGAGAGCGTTGGAGAAAATGTTACGAACCTAAAAGAAGG
AGACATAGTGATGCCACTTTACTTGGGAGAATGTGGGGAATGCTTGAATTGCAAATCAGGAAGGACAAAT
TTGTGCCACAAATATCCTTTAGGTTTTAGTGGATTATTGCTTGATGGAACATCAAGAATGTCAATTGGAG
AGCAAAAAGTATATCACCATTTCAGCTGTTCGACATGGTCAGAGTATATAGTGATTGAAGCAGCTTATGC
AGTGAAGGTAGATCCAAGGGTTTCTCTTCCACATGCTAGCTTTCTTTGCTGTGGATTCACCACTGGTTTT
GGTGCTACTTGGAGAGATGTCAATGTTGTCAAGGGCTCTACTGTGGCTGTTCTAGGCCTTGGTGCTGTTG
GACTTGGGGCTGTGCAAGGAGCTAAATCACAAGGAGCATCAAGAATTATAGGTTTGGATATCAACGACAA
GAAACGTGAAAAGGGAGAAGCATTTGGAATGACTGAATTTATAAATCCAAAAGGTTCAAACAAATCAATT
TCTGAACTAATAAATGAAGCAACTGGTGGATTAGGACTTGACTATGTCTACGAATGCACTGGAGTTCCAG
CTTTACTCAATGAAGCCATTGAATCCTCTAAAGTGGGACTTGGAACTGCAGTATTGATTGGGGCAGGACT
TGAAACAAGTGGAGAAATCAAATTCATTCCTCTTCTGTGTGGTAGAACTGTTAAAGGTTCAATTTATGGT
GGAGTAAGACCTAAATCAGACCTCCCCACTTTAATTGAAAAGTGCATAAACAAGGAAATTCCAATGGATG
AACTAATGACTCATGAAGTTTCATTGTCTGAGATAAACAAAGGATTTGAGTACCTTAAGCATCCTGATTG
TGTCAAAGTTGTTATCAAGTTCTAAGCTTGATCCCCCGTCGACAGCTAGCTATATCATCAATTTATGTAT
TACACATAATATCGCACTCAGTCTTTCATCTACGGCAATGTACCAGCTGATATAATCAGTTATTGAAATA
TTTCTGAATTTAAACTTGCATCAATAAATTTATGTTTTTGCTTGGACTATAATACCTGACTTGTTATTTT
ATCAATAAATATTTAAACTATATTTCTTTCAAGATCGCTCAGAGAATTCGCATGCGGAGCGGTGCGGGTG
CCAGGGCGTGCCCTTGGGCTCCCCGGGCGCGTACTCCACTCCCCGAGCCGGTGCGGGTGCCAGGGCGTGC
CCTTGGGCTCCCCGGGCGCGTACTCCACTCCCCCCATGGTGCGGTGCGGGTGCCAGGGCGTGCCCTTGGG
CTCCCCGGGCGCGTACTCCACTCCCCGAGCCGGTGCGGGTGCCAGGGCGTGCCCTTGGGCTCCCCGGGCG
CGTACTCCACTCCCCTTCGCAAGACCCTTCCTCTATATAAGGAAGTTCATTTCATTTGGAGAGGACTCCG
GTATTTTTACAACAATTACCACAACAAAACAAACAACAAACAACATTACAATTTACTATTCTAGTCGAAT
ACTGTATTTTTACAACAATTACCAACAACAACAAACAACAAACAACATTACAATTACTATTTACAATTAC
AATGGCGACCATCACTTTCGATTCACTAAACCCGGTGACCGTCGCCATCTCAGCCGGTTTTCTTCTCCTC
CTTATCATCTTTGTGAAATCAAGAACTGGTTCATCCAAAAGAAAACCGCCGGGTCCTCCAGGATGGCCGA
TTTTCGGCAATATGTTCGACCTCGGAGATTTACCTCACCAAACGCTGTACAAGCTCAAGTCCAAATACGG
GCCGATCGTATGGCTCCAGCTCGGCTCAATTAATACTATGGTTGTTCAAAATGCAGTTTCCGCCGCCGAG
CTTTTTAAGAAACACGATGTCCCCTTTTGTGACCGAAAAGTCCCTGATACTCTCACTGCCTTCAATTTCA
ACCAGGGCTCCCTGGGTATGAATACTTACGGCGGACATTGGCGAGTGCTTAGACGCCTCTGTTCCATGGA
GTTTTTGGTAAATAAACGTATGAACGAAACTACAGATCTAAGAAGGAGAATTGAGGACAATATGGTCCGT
TGGATTGAAGAAGATTCATTGGCATCTAAAGCACAAGGAGGAACCGGAGCGGTTCAATTGAGCAGGTTTC
TTTTTCTAATGGCGTTTAATTTGGTGGGTAACCTTATGTTATCGAGAGATTTAATGGATAATAAGGATCC
AGAAGGAAGGGAATTTTTTGATTGTATGAATGAGATATTGGAATTGGCTGGTACTCCTAATATTGCTGAT
TTTTTGCCTTTGTTGAAGAAATTGGATCCACTTGGAATGAAGAAAAGGATGGTTGATAATATGTCTAGAA
CTATGAAAATTTCTTCAAAGTTTGTTCAAGAAAGACTTGATAATAGAAAAGCTGGAAAGATTAATGAAAA
GAAAGATTTCTTGGATGTTATGCTTGAATACCAAGGTGATGGTAAAGATGGTCCCGATAAATTCACTGAG
CAACATGTCAACATTGTCATCATGGAAATGTTTTTTGCAGGATCAGAGACAACAAGTATCAGCATTGAAT
GGGGATTCACAGAACTTCTCCGAAACCCACACGCATTCAAGAAAGTAAGGGAAGAGATCGACAGAGTAGT
GGGAGTAAACAGAATGGTCGAAGAGAGCGACATGGAGAATTTGCCGTATTTGCAAGCAGTTGTAAAGGAA
ACGCTTAGATTGCATCCGGCACTTCCAATGCTTCTACCAAGAAACACAATGGAGGACACTGAATACATGG
GATACCTCATTCCTAAAGGCACACAAGTTTTCGTGAATGCATGGGCAATCGGAAGGGATCCTGAGTACTG
GCAGGACCCTTTGAGTTTCAAACCAGAAAGGTTTATCAATTCCAGTGTTGAATATAAAGGACAACATTTT
GAATTGATTCCTTTTGGTTCTGGAAGAAGAATTTGTGTGGGATTTCCTTTGGCTCATAGAGTTGTTCATC
TCACTTTGGCTACATTAGTCCAGGCTTTTGATTGGGATCTTGGTGCTGGCGTTAAACCACAAGATATTGA
TTTGGAAGAGAGATTGGGATTGACTCTGAGGAAGAAGAATCCATTGAATGTCATCCCTAAGAAGAGAGTT
CATATCTAAGCTTCTCTAGCTAGAGTCGATCGACAAGCTCGAGTTTCTCCATAATAATGTGTGAGTAGTT
CCCAGATAAGGGAATTAGGGTTCCTATAGGGTTTCGCTCATGTGTTGAGCATATAAGAAACCCTTAGTAT
GTATTTGTATTTGTAAAATACTTCTATCAATAAAATTTCTAATTCCTAAAACCAAAATCCAGTACTAAAA
TCCAGATCGCTTGTGGAATTCCTCGAGGGAGCGGTGCGGGTGCCAGGGCGTGCCCTTGGGCTCCCCGGGC
GCGTACTCCACTCCCCGAGCCGGTGCGGGTGCCAGGGCGTGCCCTTGGGCTCCCCGGGCGCGTACTCCAC
TCCCCCCATGGTGCGGTGCGGGTGCCAGGGCGTGCCCTTGGGCTCCCCGGGCGCGTACTCCACTCCCCGA
GCCGGTGCGGGTGCCAGGGCGTGCCCTTGGGCTCCCCGGGCGCGTACTCCACTCCCCTTCGCAAGACCCT
TCCTCTATATAAGGAAGTTCATTTCATTTGGAGAGGACTCCGGTATTTTTACAACAATTACCACAACAAA
ACAAACAACAAACAACATTACAATTTACTATTCTAGTCGAATACTGTATTTTTACAACAATTACCAACAA
CAACAAACAACAAACAACATTACAATTACTATTTACAATTACAATGGGTTCTCAAGAAACAAATTTGGCT
CCTCATGTTCTCATATTCCCTTTGCCAATTCAAGGCCATGTGAACTCCATGCTCAGACTAGCAGAACTTC
TCTGTCTAGCTGAATTAGATATCACTTTTATTGTTTCAGAGTTCAGCCACAGTCGCTTAATTAAGCATAC
AAATGTTGCCTCCCGTTTTGCCCGTTACCCAGGATTTCAGTTCCAGCCCATATCCGATGGCCTTCCCGAT
GATCACCCCAGAGCAGGCGAAAGAGTCATGGATATTTTGCCTTCAACTAAAAATGTAACGGGACCCCTGT
TTAAGCAGATGATGGTTGAGAATAAGTGCTTTTCTTCTGCTACTCGAAGGCCGATTACTTGCATAATCGC
TGATGGGGTTTTGAGCTTTGCTGGGGATTTCGCTCAAGAAAAAGGAATCCCTCTTATTTACTTCAGAACT
GTTTCTGCTTGTTCTTTCTGGGCTTGTTTTTGTATGCCTGAACTAATTGAATCTGGTGACATTCCGATTA
AAGGAAATGGTATGGATCTGATAGTGAAAAGCGTGCCGGGGATGGAAACTTTTCTCAGGCGACGAGATCT
GCCGGGGTTTTGCCGAGTCAATGACATTAATGAACCGAAACTCCAGATCCTGAAAACAGAGACAAGACAG
ACAACGAGAGCCCAAGCGGCTATTTTGAACACTTTTGAGGATTTGGAAGGACCAATTCTATCTCAAATTC
GCAAACACATGCCAAGACTTTTCACAATTGGACCAAGTCATTCCCACCTAACATCTAGACTTGAAACCAA
GAATATCAAGACTTTAATTTCCTCCGGTAGTTTCTGGGAAGAAGATCGAAGCTGTGTGGATTGGCTTGAT
GCACAGCCACCAAGATCTGTTTTATATGTAAGTTTTGGAAGTATTACAGTTGTAACAAGAGATCAACTCC
TGGAATTCTGGTATGGTCTTGTTAATAGTGGACAACGGTTCTTGTGGGTAATGAGGCCAGATTCAATTAT
GGGCAAAGATGGGCAAAGCCAGATTCCTGCAGATCTTGAAGAGGGCACAAAAGCCAGAGGTTATATGGTG
GGATGGGCACCTCAAGAAGAGGTCTTGAATCACCCTGCCATTGGAGGATTTCTGACTCACAGTGGGTGGA
ATTCAACTTTAGAGAGTATTGTGGCTGGTGTCCCAATGATATGTTGGCCATACTTTGCGGACCAAATGAT
AAACAGCAGATTTGTGAGTGAAATTTGGAAGATTGGATTGGATATGAAAGATACATGTGATAGAGAGACA
ATTGTGAAGATGGTTAGGGAGTTGATGGAGATTAGGAAAGATGAGTTCTTGCAAAGGGCTGATCATATGG
CTAAATTGGCAAAAGAGGCTGTTAGTGAAGGCGGATCCTCATATTCTAACTTGGATGGCCTCGTTGATTA
CATAAAATCACTGATTATTTGAGCTTGTCAAGCAGATCGTTCAAACATTTGGCAATAAAGTTTCTTAAGA
TTGAATCCTGTTGCCGGTCTTGCGATGATTATCATATAATTTCTGTTGAATTACGTTAAGCATGTAATAA
TTAACATGTAATGCATGACGTTATTTATGAGATGGGTTTTTATGATTAGAGTCCCGCAATTATACATTTA
ATACGCGATAGAAAACAAAATATAGCGCGCAAACTAGGATAAATTATCGCGCGCGGTGTCATCTATGTTA
CTAGATCGACGCTGAGCTTGTCTTCGAGGATGCACATGTGACCGAGGGACACGAAGTGATCCGTTTAAAC
TATCAGTGTTTGACAGGATATATTGGCGGGTAAACCTAAGAGAAAAGAGCGTTTATTAGAATAATCGGAT
ATTTAAAAGGGCGTGAAAAGGTTTATCCGTTCGTCCATTTGTATGTGCATGCCAACCACAGGGTTCCCCT
CGGGAGTCAGCCGTGCGGCTGCATGAAATCCTGGCCGGTTTGTCTGATGCCAAGCTGGCGGCCTGGCCGG
CCAGCTTGGCCGCTGAAGAAACCGAGCGCCGCCGTCTAAAAAGGTGATGTGTATTTGAGTAAAACAGCTT
GCGTCATGCGGTCGCTGCGTATATGATGCGATGAGTAAATAAACAAATACGCAAGGGGAACGCATGAAGG
TTATCGCTGTACTTAACCAGAAAGGCGGGTCAGGCAAGACGACCATCGCAACCCATCTAGCCCGCGCCCT
GCAACTCGCCGGGGCCGATGTTCTGTTAGTCGATTCCGATCCCCAGGGCAGTGCCCGCGATTGGGCGGCC
GTGCGGGAAGATCAACCGCTAACCGTTGTCGGCATCGACCGCCCGACGATTGACCGCGACGTGAAGGCCA
TCGGCCGGCGCGACTTCGTAGTGATCGACGGAGCGCCCCAGGCGGCGGACTTGGCTGTGTCCGCGATCAA
GGCAGCCGACTTCGTGCTGATTCCGGTGCAGCCAAGCCCTTACGACATATGGGCCACCGCCGACCTGGTG
GAGCTGGTTAAGCAGCGCATTGAGGTCACGGATGGAAGGCTACAAGCGGCCTTTGTCGTGTCGCGGGCGA
TCAAAGGCACGCGCATCGGCGGTGAGGTTGCCGAGGCGCTGGCCGGGTACGAGCTGCCCATTCTTGAGTC
CCGTATCACGCAGCGCGTGAGCTACCCAGGCACTGCCGCCGCCGGCACAACCGTTCTTGAATCAGAACCC
GAGGGCGACGCTGCCCGCGAGGTCCAGGCGCTGGCCGCTGAAATTAAATCAAAACTCATTTGAGTTAATG
AGGTAAAGAGAAAATGAGCAAAAGCACAAACACGCTAAGTGCCGGCCGTCCGAGCGCACGCAGCAGCAAG
GCTGCAACGTTGGCCAGCCTGGCAGACACGCCAGCCATGAAGCGGGTCAACTTTCAGTTGCCGGCGGAGG
ATCACACCAAGCTGAAGATGTACGCGGTACGCCAAGGCAAGACCATTACCGAGCTGCTATCTGAATACAT
CGCGCAGCTACCAGAGTAAATGAGCAAATGAATAAATGAGTAGATGAATTTTAGCGGCTAAAGGAGGCGG
CATGGAAAATCAAGAACAACCAGGCACCGACGCCGTGGAATGCCCCATGTGTGGAGGAACGGGCGGTTGG
CCAGGCGTAAGCGGCTGGGTTGTCTGCCGGCCCTGCAATGGCACTGGAACCCCCAAGCCCGAGGAATCGG
CGTGAGCGGTCGCAAACCATCCGGCCCGGTACAAATCGGCGCGGCGCTGGGTGATGACCTGGTGGAGAAG
TTGAAGGCCGCGCAGGCCGCCCAGCGGCAACGCATCGAGGCAGAAGCACGCCCCGGTGAATCGTGGCAAG
CGGCCGCTGATCGAATCCGCAAAGAATCCCGGCAACCGCCGGCAGCCGGTGCGTCGTCGATTAGGAAGCC
GCCCAAGGGCGACGAGCAACCAGATTTTTTCGTTCCGATGCTCTATGACGTGGGCACCCGCGATAGTCGC
AGCATCATGGACGTGGCCGTTTTCCGTCTGTCGAAGCGTGACCGACGAGCTGGCGAGGTGATCCGCTACG
AGCTTCCAGACGGGCACGTAGAGGTTTCCGCAGGGCCGGCCGGCATGGCCAGTGTGTGGGATTACGACCT
GGTACTGATGGCGGTTTCCCATCTAACCGAATCCATGAACCGATACCGGGAAGGGAAGGGAGACAAGCCC
GGCCGCGTGTTCCGTCCACACGTTGCGGACGTACTCAAGTTCTGCCGGCGAGCCGATGGCGGAAAGCAGA
AAGACGACCTGGTAGAAACCTGCATTCGGTTAAACACCACGCACGTTGCCATGCAGCGTACGAAGAAGGC
CAAGAACGGCCGCCTGGTGACGGTATCCGAGGGTGAAGCCTTGATTAGCCGCTACAAGATCGTAAAGAGC
GAAACCGGGCGGCCGGAGTACATCGAGATCGAGCTAGCTGATTGGATGTACCGCGAGATCACAGAAGGCA
AGAACCCGGACGTGCTGACGGTTCACCCCGATTACTTTTTGATCGATCCCGGCATCGGCCGTTTTCTCTA
CCGCCTGGCACGCCGCGCCGCAGGCAAGGCAGAAGCCAGATGGTTGTTCAAGACGATCTACGAACGCAGT
GGCAGCGCCGGAGAGTTCAAGAAGTTCTGTTTCACCGTGCGCAAGCTGATCGGGTCAAATGACCTGCCGG
AGTACGATTTGAAGGAGGAGGCGGGGCAGGCTGGCCCGATCCTAGTCATGCGCTACCGCAACCTGATCGA
GGGCGAAGCATCCGCCGGTTCCTAATGTACGGAGCAGATGCTAGGGCAAATTGCCCTAGCAGGGGAAAAA
GGTCGAAAAAGCTTCTTTCCTGTGGATAGCACGTACATTGGGAACCCAAAGCCGTACATTGGGAACCGGA
ACCCGTACATTGGGAACCCAAAGCCGTACATTGGGAACCGGTCACACATGTAAGTGACTGATATAAAAGA
GAAAAAAGGCGATTTTTCCGCCTAAAACTCTTTAAAACTTATTAAAACTCTTAAAACCCGCCTGGCCTGT
GCATAACTGTCTGGCCAGCGCACAGCCGAACAGCTGCAAAAAGCGCCCACATCAAGGCTCCGAGTGCGCG
GAACCCCTATTTGTTTATTTTTCTAAATACATTCAAATATGTATCCGCTCATGAGACAATAACCCTGATA
AATGCTTCAATAATATTGAAAAAGGAAGAGTATGGCTAAAATGAGAATATCACCGGAATTGAAAAAACTG
ATCGAAAAATACCGCTGCGTAAAAGATACGGAAGGAATGTCTCCTGCTAAGGTATATAAGCTGGTGGGAG
AAAATGAAAACCTATATTTAAAAATGACGGACAGCCGGTATAAAGGGACCACCTATGATGTGGAACGGGA
AAAGGACATGATGCTATGGCTGGAAGGAAAGCTGCCTGTTCCAAAGGTCCTGCACTTTGAACGGCATGAT
GGCTGGAGCAATCTGCTCATGAGTGAGGCCGATGGCGTCCTTTGCTCGGAAGAGTATGAAGATGAACAAA
GCCCTGAAAAGATTATCGAGCTGTATGCGGAGTGCATCAGGCTCTTTCACTCCATCGACATATCGGATTG
TCCCTATACGAATAGCTTAGACAGCCGCTTAGCCGAATTGGATTACTTACTGAATAACGATCTGGCCGAT
GTGGATTGCGAAAACTGGGAAGAGGACACTCCATTTAAAGATCCGCGCGAGCTGTATGATTTTTTAAAGA
CGGAAAAGCCCGAAGAGGAACTTGTCTTTTCCCACGGCGACCTGGGAGACAGCAACATCTTTGTGAAAGA
TGGCAAAGTAAGTGGCTTTATTGATCTTGGGAGAAGCGGCAGGGCGGACAAGTGGTATGACATTGCCTTC
TGCGTCCGGTCGCTCAGGGAGGATATCGGGGAAGAACAGTATGTCGAGCTATTTTTTGACTTACTGGGGA
TCAAGCCTGATTGGGAGAAAATAAAATATTATATTTTACTGGATGAATTGTTTTAGCTGTCAGACCAAGT
TTACTCATATATACTTTAGATTGATTTAAAACTTCATTTTTAATTTAAAAGGATCTAGGTGAAGATCCTT
TTTGATAATCTCATGACCAAAATCCCTTAACGTGAGTTTTCGTTCCACTGAGCGTCAGACCCCGTAGAAA
AGATCAAAGGATCTTCTTGAGATCCTTTTTTTCTGCGCGTAATCTGCTGCTTGCAAACAAAAAAACCACC
GCTACCAGCGGTGGTTTGTTTGCCGGATCAAGAGCTACCAACTCTTTTTCCGAAGGTAACTGGCTTCAGC
AGAGCGCAGATACCAAATACTGTTCTTCTAGTGTAGCCGTAGTTAGGCCACCACTTCAAGAACTCTGTAG
CACCGCCTACATACCTCGCTCTGCTAATCCTGTTACCAGTGGCTGCTGCCAGTGGCGATAAGTCGTGTCT
TACCGGGTTGGACTCAAGACGATAGTTACCGGATAAGGCGCAGCGGTCGGGCTGAACGGGGGGTTCGTGC
ACACAGCCCAGCTTGGAGCGAACGACCTACACCGAACTGAGATACCTACAGCGTGAGCTATGAGAAAGCG
CCACGCTTCCCGAAGGGAGAAAGGCGGACAGGTATCCGGTAAGCGGCAGGGTCGGAACAGGAGAGCGCAC
GAGGGAGCTTCCAGGGGGAAACGCCTGGTATCTTTATAGTCCTGTCGGGTTTCGCCACCTCTGACTTGAG
CGTCGATTTTTGTGATGCTCGTCAGGGGGGCGGAGCC
